Addgene plasmid #98115: CMYA5/pDEST17
Purpose: Express CMYA5 (aa 4039 – 4069) with a N-terminal 6x-His tag in bacteria
Depositing lab: Rita Shiang. Depositing organization: Virginia Commonwealth University. Publication: A schizophrenia associated CMYA5 allele displays differential binding with desmin. Hsiung A, Naya FJ, Chen X, Shiang R. J Psychiatr Res. 2019 Apr;111:8-15. doi: 10.1016/j.jpsychires.2019.01.007. Epub 2019 Jan 10. PubMed 30658136.
Backbone
  Vector backbone: pDEST15
  Backbone manufacturer: Invitrogen
  Backbone size w/o insert (bp): 6354
  Total vector size (bp): 4902
  Vector type: Bacterial Expression
Growth in bacteria
  Bacterial resistance: Ampicillin, 100 μg/mL
  Growth temperature: 37°C
  Growth strain: DH5alpha
  Copy number: Unknown
Gene/Insert
  Gene/Insert name: CMYA5
  Species: H. sapiens (human)
  GenBank ID: NM_153610
  Entrez Gene: CMYA5 (a.k.a. C5orf10, SPRYD2, TRIM76)
  Tag / fusion protein: 6X-His (N terminal on backbone)
  Cloning method: Gateway Cloning
  Sequencing primers: 5′ T7
Terms and licenses: Academic/Nonprofit Terms; Industry Terms
How to cite: CMYA5/pDEST17 was a gift from Rita Shiang (Addgene plasmid # 98115 ; http://n2t.net/addgene:98115 ; RRID:Addgene_98115)
