[The description below was written by a language model from this plasmid's Addgene catalogue record and pLannotate feature annotations shown in this document.]
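Description:
CMYA5/pDEST17 is a bacterial expression plasmid made by Gateway recombination to produce a short C-terminal fragment of human CMYA5 (cardiomyopathy-associated protein 5, also known as TRIM76/SPRYD2), residues 4039–4069, with an N-terminal 6xHis tag. The catalogue entry is internally inconsistent about the backbone. The plasmid name and the His tag point to the Invitrogen destination vector pDEST17, whereas the backbone field lists pDEST15. The annotated sequence supports the His-tagged arrangement, showing a histidine tag immediately upstream of the insert and no GST coding region. The total size is smaller than the listed empty backbone, which is expected because the LR reaction replaces the large destination cassette with a small insert.

In the sequenced record (about 4.9 kb), a T7 promoter and the phage T7 gene 10 ribosome binding site drive translation of the His tag, which reads through attB1 into the insert. The insert lies between attB1 and attB2 and is flanked by short stretches annotated as pBluescript polylinker remnants, presumably carried over from earlier cloning steps. A T7 terminator follows attB2. Expression therefore depends on a host that supplies T7 RNA polymerase, while the recorded DH5alpha strain serves for propagation only.

The remainder is a pBR322-type backbone: a ColE1/pMB1 origin with the bom mobilisation region and the rop gene (which restrains copy number), an ampicillin resistance cassette for selection, and non-functional fragments of the tetracycline resistance gene. The associated study concerns differential binding of a schizophrenia-associated CMYA5 allele to desmin, so the purified tagged peptide was probably used in protein interaction assays, though the record does not state which allele this clone carries.
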