Features (pLannotate 1.2.2; 18 found; start..end, strand, type, name):
     90..108     +  promoter       T7 promoter: promoter for bacteriophage T7 RNA polymerase
    140..162     +  RBS            RBS: efficient ribosome binding site from bacteriophage T7 gene 10 (Olins and Rangwala, 1989)
    180..200     +  CDS            8xHis (fragment): 8xHis affinity tag
    209..233     +  protein_bind   attB1: mutant version of attB; recombination site for the Gateway® BP reaction BP Clonase™
    245..264     +  misc_feature   MCS (fragment): pBluescript multiple cloning site
    399..428     +  misc_feature   MCS (fragment): pBluescript multiple cloning site
    437..461     -  protein_bind   attB2: mutant version of attB; recombination site for the Gateway® BP reaction BP Clonase™
    471..520     +  CDS            SET1 (fragment): solubility-enhancement tag derived from T7 phage gene 10B
    528..575     +  terminator     T7 terminator: transcription terminator for bacteriophage T7 RNA polymerase
    601..893     -  CDS            TcR (fragment): tetracycline efflux protein; tet; confers resistance to tetracycline
    941..969     -  promoter       tet promoter: E. coli promoter for tetracycline efflux protein gene
   1082..1186    +  promoter       AmpR promoter: bla
   1187..2047    +  CDS            AmpR: β-lactamase; bla; confers resistance to ampicillin, carbenicillin, and related antibiotics
   2218..2806    +  rep_origin     ori: high-copy-number ColE1/pMB1/pBR322/pUC origin of replication
   2992..3131    -  misc_feature   bom: basis of mobility region from pBR322
   3233..3424    -  CDS            rop: Rop protein, which maintains plasmids at low copy number; rop
   3441..3821    +  CDS            YPB1_ECOLX: Protein predicted: Swiss-Prot protein existence level 4. From Escherichia coli.
   4063..68      -  CDS            TcR (fragment) (across the origin): tetracycline efflux protein; tet; confers resistance to tetracycline
>Addgene plasmid #98115 | CMYA5/pDEST17 | addgene full sequence | sequence record 191150 | Addgene NGS Result
TATAGGCGCCAGCAACCGCACCTGTGGCGCCGGTGATGCCGGCCACGATGCGTCCGGCGTAGAGGATCGA
GATCTCGATCCCGCGAAATTAATACGACTCACTATAGGGAGACCACAACGGTTTCCCTCTAGAAATAATT
TTGTTTAACTTTAAGAAGGAGATATACATATGTCGTACTACCATCACCATCACCATCACCTCGAATCAAC
AAGTTTGTACAAAAAAGCAGGCTCTTTAAAGGAACCGGGCTGCAGGAATTCGATTGAATTCCTTGTGCCT
TACAGAATCCCCATGGTTAATGAGGGTGTCCACCCTGCCTTTGCCCTGGAGAAACCTGGAAAATGTACTT
TGCACCTGGGGATAGAGCCCCCGGATTCTGTAAGGCACAAGGAATTCAATCAAGCTTATCGATACCGTCG
ACCTCGAGATATCTAGACCCAGCTTTCTTGTACAAAGTGGTTGATTCGAGGCTGCTAACAAAGCCCGAAA
GGAAGCTGAGTTGGCTGCTGCCACCGCTGAGCAATAACTAGCATAACCCCTTGGGGCCTCTAAACGGGTC
TTGAGGGGTTTTTTGCTGAAAGGAGGAACTATATCCGGATATCCACAGGACGGGTGTGGTCGCCATGATC
GCGTAGTCGATAGTGGCTCCAAGTAGCGAAGCGAGCAGGACTGGGCGGCGGCCAAAGCGGTCGGACAGTG
CTCCGAGAACGGGTGCGCATAGAAATTGCATCAACGCATATAGCGCTAGCAGCACGCCATAGTGACTGGC
GATGCTGTCGGAATGGACGATATCCCGCAAGAGGCCCGGCAGTACCGGCATAACCAAGCCTATGCCTACA
GCATCCAGGGTGACGGTGCCGAGGATGACGATGAGCGCATTGTTAGATTTCATACACGGTGCCTGACTGC
GTTAGCAATTTAACTGTGATAAACTACCGCATTAAAGCTTATCGATGATAAGCTGTCAAACATGAGAATT
CTTGAAGACGAAAGGGCCTCGTGATACGCCTATTTTTATAGGTTAATGTCATGATAATAATGGTTTCTTA
GACGTCAGGTGGCACTTTTCGGGGAAATGTGCGCGGAACCCCTATTTGTTTATTTTTCTAAATACATTCA
AATATGTATCCGCTCATGAGACAATAACCCTGATAAATGCTTCAATAATATTGAAAAAGGAAGAGTATGA
GTATTCAACATTTCCGTGTCGCCCTTATTCCCTTTTTTGCGGCATTTTGCCTTCCTGTTTTTGCTCACCC
AGAAACGCTGGTGAAAGTAAAAGATGCTGAAGATCAGTTGGGTGCACGAGTGGGTTACATCGAACTGGAT
CTCAACAGCGGTAAGATCCTTGAGAGTTTTCGCCCCGAAGAACGTTTTCCAATGATGAGCACTTTTAAAG
TTCTGCTATGTGGCGCGGTATTATCCCGTGTTGACGCCGGGCAAGAGCAACTCGGTCGCCGCATACACTA
TTCTCAGAATGACTTGGTTGAGTACTCACCAGTCACAGAAAAGCATCTTACGGATGGCATGACAGTAAGA
GAATTATGCAGTGCTGCCATAACCATGAGTGATAACACTGCGGCCAACTTACTTCTGACAACGATCGGAG
GACCGAAGGAGCTAACCGCTTTTTTGCACAACATGGGGGATCATGTAACTCGCCTTGATCGTTGGGAACC
GGAGCTGAATGAAGCCATACCAAACGACGAGCGTGACACCACGATGCCTGCAGCAATGGCAACAACGTTG
CGCAAACTATTAACTGGCGAACTACTTACTCTAGCTTCCCGGCAACAATTAATAGACTGGATGGAGGCGG
ATAAAGTTGCAGGACCACTTCTGCGCTCGGCCCTTCCGGCTGGCTGGTTTATTGCTGATAAATCTGGAGC
CGGTGAGCGTGGGTCTCGCGGTATCATTGCAGCACTGGGGCCAGATGGTAAGCCCTCCCGTATCGTAGTT
ATCTACACGACGGGGAGTCAGGCAACTATGGATGAACGAAATAGACAGATCGCTGAGATAGGTGCCTCAC
TGATTAAGCATTGGTAACTGTCAGACCAAGTTTACTCATATATACTTTAGATTGATTTAAAACTTCATTT
TTAATTTAAAAGGATCTAGGTGAAGATCCTTTTTGATAATCTCATGACCAAAATCCCTTAACGTGAGTTT
TCGTTCCACTGAGCGTCAGACCCCGTAGAAAAGATCAAAGGATCTTCTTGAGATCCTTTTTTTCTGCGCG
TAATCTGCTGCTTGCAAACAAAAAAACCACCGCTACCAGCGGTGGTTTGTTTGCCGGATCAAGAGCTACC
AACTCTTTTTCCGAAGGTAACTGGCTTCAGCAGAGCGCAGATACCAAATACTGTCCTTCTAGTGTAGCCG
TAGTTAGGCCACCACTTCAAGAACTCTGTAGCACCGCCTACATACCTCGCTCTGCTAATCCTGTTACCAG
TGGCTGCTGCCAGTGGCGATAAGTCGTGTCTTACCGGGTTGGACTCAAGACGATAGTTACCGGATAAGGC
GCAGCGGTCGGGCTGAACGGGGGGTTCGTGCACACAGCCCAGCTTGGAGCGAACGACCTACACCGAACTG
AGATACCTACAGCGTGAGCTATGAGAAAGCGCCACGCTTCCCGAAGGGAGAAAGGCGGACAGGTATCCGG
TAAGCGGCAGGGTCGGAACAGGAGAGCGCACGAGGGAGCTTCCAGGGGGAAACGCCTGGTATCTTTATAG
TCCTGTCGGGTTTCGCCACCTCTGACTTGAGCGTCGATTTTTGTGATGCTCGTCAGGGGGGCGGAGCCTA
TGGAAAAACGCCAGCAACGCGGCCTTTTTACGGTTCCTGGCCTTTTGCTGGCCTTTTGCTCACATGTTCT
TTCCTGCGTTATCCCCTGATTCTGTGGATAACCGTATTACCGCCTTTGAGTGAGCTGATACCGCTCGCCG
CAGCCGAACGACCGAGCGCAGCGAGTCAGTGAGCGAGGAAGCGGAAGAGCGCCTGATGCGGTATTTTCTC
CTTACGCATCTGTGCGGTATTTCACACCGCAATGGTGCACTCTCAGTACAATCTGCTCTGATGCCGCATA
GTTAAGCCAGTATACACTCCGCTATCGCTACGTGACTGGGTCATGGCTGCGCCCCGACACCCGCCAACAC
CCGCTGACGCGCCCTGACGGGCTTGTCTGCTCCCGGCATCCGCTTACAGACAAGCTGTGACCGTCTCCGG
GAGCTGCATGTGTCAGAGGTTTTCACCGTCATCACCGAAACGCGCGAGGCAGCTGCGGTAAAGCTCATCA
GCGTGGTCGTGAAGCGATTCACAGATGTCTGCCTGTTCATCCGCGTCCAGCTCGTTGAGTTTCTCCAGAA
GCGTTAATGTCTGGCTTCTGATAAAGCGGGCCATGTTAAGGGCGGTTTTTTCCTGTTTGGTCACTGATGC
CTCCGTGTAAGGGGGATTTCTGTTCATGGGGGTAATGATACCGATGAAACGAGAGAGGATGCTCACGATA
CGGGTTACTGATGATGAACATGCCCGGTTACTGGAACGTTGTGAGGGTAAACAACTGGCGGTATGGATGC
GGCGGGACCAGAGAAAAATCACTCAGGGTCAATGCCAGCGCTTCGTTAATACAGATGTAGGTGTTCCACA
GGGTAGCCAGCAGCATCCTGCGATGCAGATCCGGAACATAATGGTGCAGGGCGCTGACTTCCGCGTTTCC
AGACTTTACGAAACACGGAAACCGAAGACCATTCATGTTGTTGCTCAGGTCGCAGACGTTTTGCAGCAGC
AGTCGCTTCACGTTCGCTCGCGTATCGGTGATTCATTCTGCTAACCAGTAAGGCAACCCCGCCAGCCTAG
CCGGGTCCTCAACGACAGGAGCACGATCATGCGCACCCGTGGCCAGGACCCAACGCTGCCCGAGATGCGC
CGCGTGCGGCTGCTGGAGATGGCGGACGCGATGGATATGTTCTGCCAAGGGTTGGTTTGCGCATTCACAG
TTCTCCGCAAGAATTGATTGGCTCCAATTCTTGGAGTGGTGAATCCGTTAGCGAGGTGCCGCCGGCTTCC
ATTCAGGTCGAGGTGGCCCGGCTCCATGCACCGCGACGCAACGCGGGGAGGCAGACAAGGTATAGGGCGG
CGCCTACAATCCATGCCAACCCGTTCCATGTGCTCGCCGAGGCGGCATAAATCGCCGTGACGATCAGCGG
TCCAATGATCGAAGTTAGGCTGGTAAGAGCCGCGAGCGATCCTTGAAGCTGTCCCTGATGGTCGTCATCT
ACCTGCCTGGACAGCATGGCCTGCAACGCGGGCATCCCGATGCCGCCGGAAGCGAGAAGAATCATAATGG
GGAAGGCCATCCAGCCTCGCGTCGCGAACGCCAGCAAGACGTAGCCCAGCGCGTCGGCCGCCATGCCGGC
GATAATGGCCTGCTTCTCGCCGAAACGTTTGGTGGCGGGACCAGTGACGAAGGCTTGAGCGAGGGCGTGC
AAGATTCCGAATACCGCAAGCGACAGGCCGATCATCGTCGCGCTCCAGCGAAAGCGGTCCTCGCCGAAAA
TGACCCAGAGCGCTGCCGGCACCTGTCCTACGAGTTGCATGATAAAGAAGACAGTCATAAGTGCGGCGAC
GATAGTCATGCCCCGCGCCCACCGGAAGGAGCTGACTGGGTTGAAGGCTCTCAAGGGCATCGGTCGATCG
ACGCTCTCCCTTATGCGACTCCTGCATTAGGAAGCAGCCCAGTAGTAGGTTGAGGCCGTTGAGCACCGCC
GCCGCAAGGAATGGTGCATGCAAGGAGATGGCGCCCAACAGTCCCCCGGCCACGGGGCCTGCCACCATAC
CCACGCCGAAACAAGCGCTCATGAGCCCGAAGTGGCGAGCCCGATCTTCCCCATCGGTGATGTCGGCGA
